>Addgene plasmid #132486 | pZNF551-donor | depositor full sequence | sequence record 254444 | Full Sequence
GACCTGCAGGCATGCAAGCTTGGCGTAATCATGGTCATAGCTGTTTCCTGTGTGAAATTGTTATCCGCTC
ACAATTCCACACAACATACGAGCCGGAAGCATAAAGTGTAAAGCCTGGGGTGCCTAATGAGTGAGCTAAC
TCACATTAATTGCGTTGCGCTCACTGCCCGCTTTCCAGTCGGGAAACCTGTCGTGCCAGCTGCATTAATG
AATCGGCCAACGCGCGGGGAGAGGCGGTTTGCGTATTGGGCGCTCTTCCGCTTCCTCGCTCACTGACTCG
CTGCGCTCGGTCGTTCGGCTGCGGCGAGCGGTATCAGCTCACTCAAAGGCGGTAATACGGTTATCCACAG
AATCAGGGGATAACGCAGGAAAGAACATGTGAGCAAAAGGCCAGCAAAAGGCCAGGAACCGTAAAAAGGC
CGCGTTGCTGGCGTTTTTCCATAGGCTCCGCCCCCCTGACGAGCATCACAAAAATCGACGCTCAAGTCAG
AGGTGGCGAAACCCGACAGGACTATAAAGATACCAGGCGTTTCCCCCTGGAAGCTCCCTCGTGCGCTCTC
CTGTTCCGACCCTGCCGCTTACCGGATACCTGTCCGCCTTTCTCCCTTCGGGAAGCGTGGCGCTTTCTCA
TAGCTCACGCTGTAGGTATCTCAGTTCGGTGTAGGTCGTTCGCTCCAAGCTGGGCTGTGTGCACGAACCC
CCCGTTCAGCCCGACCGCTGCGCCTTATCCGGTAACTATCGTCTTGAGTCCAACCCGGTAAGACACGACT
TATCGCCACTGGCAGCAGCCACTGGTAACAGGATTAGCAGAGCGAGGTATGTAGGCGGTGCTACAGAGTT
CTTGAAGTGGTGGCCTAACTACGGCTACACTAGAAGGACAGTATTTGGTATCTGCGCTCTGCTGAAGCCA
GTTACCTTCGGAAAAAGAGTTGGTAGCTCTTGATCCGGCAAACAAACCACCGCTGGTAGCGGTGGTTTTT
TTGTTTGCAAGCAGCAGATTACGCGCAGAAAAAAAGGATCTCAAGAAGATCCTTTGATCTTTTCTACGGG
GTCTGACGCTCAGTGGAACGAAAACTCACGTTAAGGGATTTTGGTCATGAGATTATCAAAAAGGATCTTC
ACCTAGATCCTTTTAAATTAAAAATGAAGTTTTAAATCAATCTAAAGTATATATGAGTAAACTTGGTCTG
ACAGTTACCAATGCTTAATCAGTGAGGCACCTATCTCAGCGATCTGTCTATTTCGTTCATCCATAGTTGC
CTGACTCCCCGTCGTGTAGATAACTACGATACGGGAGGGCTTACCATCTGGCCCCAGTGCTGCAATGATA
CCGCGAGACCCACGCTCACCGGCTCCAGATTTATCAGCAATAAACCAGCCAGCCGGAAGGGCCGAGCGCA
GAAGTGGTCCTGCAACTTTATCCGCCTCCATCCAGTCTATTAATTGTTGCCGGGAAGCTAGAGTAAGTAG
TTCGCCAGTTAATAGTTTGCGCAACGTTGTTGCCATTGCTACAGGCATCGTGGTGTCACGCTCGTCGTTT
GGTATGGCTTCATTCAGCTCCGGTTCCCAACGATCAAGGCGAGTTACATGATCCCCCATGTTGTGCAAAA
AAGCGGTTAGCTCCTTCGGTCCTCCGATCGTTGTCAGAAGTAAGTTGGCCGCAGTGTTATCACTCATGGT
TATGGCAGCACTGCATAATTCTCTTACTGTCATGCCATCCGTAAGATGCTTTTCTGTGACTGGTGAGTAC
TCAACCAAGTCATTCTGAGAATAGTGTATGCGGCGACCGAGTTGCTCTTGCCCGGCGTCAATACGGGATA
ATACCGCGCCACATAGCAGAACTTTAAAAGTGCTCATCATTGGAAAACGTTCTTCGGGGCGAAAACTCTC
AAGGATCTTACCGCTGTTGAGATCCAGTTCGATGTAACCCACTCGTGCACCCAACTGATCTTCAGCATCT
TTTACTTTCACCAGCGTTTCTGGGTGAGCAAAAACAGGAAGGCAAAATGCCGCAAAAAAGGGAATAAGGG
CGACACGGAAATGTTGAATACTCATACTCTTCCTTTTTCAATATTATTGAAGCATTTATCAGGGTTATTG
TCTCATGAGCGGATACATATTTGAATGTATTTAGAAAAATAAACAAATAGGGGTTCCGCGCACATTTCCC
CGAAAAGTGCCACCTGACGTCTAAGAAACCATTATTATCATGACATTAACCTATAAAAATAGGCGTATCA
CGAGGCCCTTTCGTCTCGCGCGTTTCGGTGATGACGGTGAAAACCTCTGACACATGCAGCTCCCGGAGAC
GGTCACAGCTTGTCTGTAAGCGGATGCCGGGAGCAGACAAGCCCGTCAGGGCGCGTCAGCGGGTGTTGGC
GGGTGTCGGGGCTGGCTTAACTATGCGGCATCAGAGCAGATTGTACTGAGAGTGCACCATATGCGGTGTG
AAATACCGCACAGATGCGTAAGGAGAAAATACCGCATCAGGCGCCATTCGCCATTCAGGCTGCGCAACTG
TTGGGAAGGGCGATCGGTGCGGGCCTCTTCGCTATTACGCCAGCTGGCGAAAGGGGGATGTGCTGCAAGG
CGATTAAGTTGGGTAACGCCAGGGTTTTCCCAGTCACGACGTTGTAAAACGACGGCCAGTGAATTCGAGC
TCGGTACCCGACGTCACACTGGAGGAGTGCGTCATGAGTGTGGTGAATGTAGGAAAACCTTTAGCTACAA
ATCTAACCTCATTGAACACCAGAGAGTTCACACTGGAGAAAGGCCTTATGAATGTGGCGAGTGCGGGAAA
TCCTTTAGACAAAGCTCTAGCCTTTTTCGACACCAGAGAGTTCACTCTGGAGAAAGGCCTTATCAGTGCT
GTGAGTGTGGGAAATCCTTTAGACAAATCTTCAATCTCATTCGACATAGAAGAGTTCACACTGGAGAAAT
GCCTTATCAGTGCAGTGATTGTGGGAAATCTTTTAGCTGCAAATCGGAACTCATTCAACACCAGAGAATT
CACAGTGGAGAAAGACCTTATGAATGCAGAGAATGTGGGAAATCCTTTAGACAATTCTCTAACCTCATTC
GACACCGCAGCATTCACACTGGTGATAGGCCTTATGAGTGCAGTGAATGTGAGAAATCCTTTAGCCGCAA
ATTTATCCTGATTCAACACCAAAGAGTTCACACTGGAGAAAGACCTTATGAATGCAGTGAATGTGGAAAA
TCCTTTACCCGCAAATCTGACCTCATTCAACACCGGAGAATTCATACTGGCACAAGACCTTATGAGTGCA
GTGAATGTGGCAAATCTTTTAGACAGCGCTCTGGCCTCATTCAGCACCGGAGACTTCATACTGGAGAAAG
GCCTTATGAATGTAGTGAATGTGGAAAGTCTTTTAGCCAAAGTGCTAGCCTCATTCAACACCAGAGAGTT
CACACTGGAGAAAGGCCTTATGAATGTAGTGAATGTGGGAAATCCTTTAGCCAGAGCTCTAGCCTCATTC
AACACCAGAGAGGTCACACTGGAGAAAGACCTTATGAGTGCAGTCAATGTGGGAAACCCTTTACCCACAA
ATCAGACCTTATTCAGCACCAAAGAGTTCACACTGGAGAAAGGCCTTATGAATGCAGTGAATGTGGGAAA
TCCTTTAGCCGCAAATCTAACCTCATTCGACATCGGAGAGTTCACACTGAAGAAAGGCCTGGGATTCCAA
CTACTGCAAGCGAGAATCTTTATTTTCAGGGCGCCGCCAAATTCAAAGAAACCGCTGCTGCTAAATTCGA
ACGCCAGCACATGGACAGCGGAGGTGGAGGTTCGAGCGGTCCCTCGGGTTCGTCGAGCCTGGAAGTTCTG
TTCCAGGGGCCCCTGTCGTCGAGCGGTCCCTCGGGTTCGATGGTGAGCAAAGGCGAGGAGCTGTTCACCG
GGGTGGTGCCCATCCTGGTCGAGCTGGACGGCGACGTAAACGGCCACAAGTTCAGCGTGTCCGGCGAGGG
CGAGGGCGATGCCACCTACGGCAAGCTGACCCTGAAGTTCATCTGCACCACCGGCAAGCTGCCCGTGCCC
TGGCCCACCCTCGTGACCACCCTGACCTACGGCGTGCAGTGCTTCAGCCGCTACCCCGACCACATGAAGC
AGCACGACTTCTTCAAGTCCGCCATGCCCGAAGGCTACGTCCAGGAGCGCACCATCTTCTTCAAGGACGA
CGGCAACTACAAGACCCGCGCCGAGGTGAAGTTCGAGGGCGACACCCTGGTGAACCGCATCGAGCTGAAG
GGCATCGACTTCAAGGAGGACGGCAACATCCTGGGGCACAAGCTGGAGTACAACTACAACAGCCACAACG
TCTATATCATGGCCGACAAGCAGAAGAACGGCATCAAGGTGAACTTCAAGATCCGCCACAACATCGAGGA
CGGCAGCGTGCAGCTCGCCGACCACTACCAGCAGAACACCCCCATCGGCGACGGCCCCGTGCTGCTGCCC
GACAACCACTACCTGAGCACCCAGTCCGCCCTGAGCAAAGACCCCAACGAGAAGCGCGATCACATGGTCC
TTAAGGAGTTCGTGACCGCCGCCGGGATCACTCTCGGCATGGACGAGCTGTACAAGTAATGATCTAGAGT
CGAGTTAATTAAGAATTCCGCCCCCCCCCCTCTCCCTCCCCCCCCCTAACGTTACTGGCCGAAGCCGCTT
GGAATAAGGCCGGTGTGCGTTTGTCTATATGTTATTTTCCACCATATTGCCGTCTTTTGGCAATGTGAGG
GCCCGGAAACCTGGCCCTGTCTTCTTGACGAGCATTCCTAGGGGTCTTTCCCCTCTCGCCAAAGGAATGC
AGGGTCTGTTGAATGTCGTGAAGGAAGCAGTTCCTCTGGAAGCTTCTTGAAGACAAACAACGTCTGTAGC
GACCCTTTGCAGGCAGCGGAACCCCCCACCTGGCGACAGGTGCCTCTGCGGCCAAAAGCCACGTGTATAA
GATACACCTGCAAAGGCGGCACAACCCCAGTGCCACGTTGTGAGTTGGATAGTTGTGGAAAGAGTCAAAT
GGCTCTCCTCAAGCGTATTCAACAAGGGGCTGAAGGATGCCCAGAAGGTACCCCATTGTATGGGATCTGA
TCTGGGGCCTCGGTGCACATGCTTTACATGTGTTTAGTCGAGGTTAAAAAAACGTCTAGGCCCCCCGAAC
CACGGGGACGTGGTTTTCCTTTGAAAAACACGATGATAATATGGCCACAACCTGTTACATTGCACAAGAT
AAAAATATATCATCACGAACAGTAAAACTGTCTGCTTACATAAACAGTAATACAAGGGGTGTTATGGGAT
CGGCCATTGAACAAGATGGATTGCACGCAGGTTCTCCGGCCGCTTGGGTGGAGAGGCTATTCGGCTATGA
CTGGGCACAACAGACAATCGGCTGCTCTGATGCCGCCGTGTTCCGGCTGTCAGCGCAGGGGCGCCCGGTT
CTTTTTGTCAAGACCGACCTGTCCGGTGCCCTGAATGAACTGCAGGACGAGGCAGCGCGGCTATCGTGGC
TGGCCACGACGGGCGTTCCTTGCGCAGCTGTGCTCGACGTTGTCACTGAAGCGGGAAGGGACTGGCTGCT
ATTGGGCGAAGTGCCGGGGCAGGATCTCCTGTCATCTCACCTTGCTCCTGCCGAGAAAGTATCCATCATG
GCTGATGCAATGCGGCGGCTGCATACGCTTGATCCGGCTACCTGCCCATTCGACCACCAAGCGAAACATC
GCATCGAGCGAGCACGTACTCGGATGGAAGCCGGTCTTGTCGATCAGGATGATCTGGACGAAGAGCATCA
GGGGCTCGCGCCAGCCGAACTGTTCGCCAGGCTCAAGGCGCGCATGCCCGACGGCGAGGATCTCGTCGTG
ACCCATGGCGATGCCTGCTTGCCGAATATCATGGTGGAAAATGGCCGCTTTTCTGGATTCATCGACTGTG
GCCGGCTGGGTGTGGCGGACCGCTATCAGGACATAGCGTTGGCTACCCGTGATATTGCTGAAGAGCTTGG
CGGCGAATGGGCTGACCGCTTCCTCGTGCTTTACGGTATCGCCGCTCCCGATTCGCAGCGCATCGCCTTC
TATCGCCTTCTTGACGAGTTCTTCTGAGTCTAAATGTGAAGGGAATGTGCTATTTCTTTATTCAGTATAA
TAGCACTGGAGGAGACTGTGGTAGCCATCTTCGTAAATTTAAACTTTGAGCACCCACAGTGGGGTATTCT
TCATAAGTTTCAGGTATGTGGGAAGCTCTGAGGAGGTTCATTGTAATTTCTAATCTGCCGAGGCCTATAG
CCTGATTTATGTCACTGCCAATTTCTGAGGCTGAAGCCATTTCACATTTCACCCCTACCACCTGGCAGGT
GCACACCATGTGCATGAGTCACTTCCCCACAGTGCTCAGAGAAGCAAACCTCTGTACTCTCCCATTTGCT
TGGGGAAATTATTAATAGCCCAAGCATGTAGGGTCTTCATGTCTTTTCTCTGACTTTAGAGTATACACCT
GACCCAGTTGTGGTCCAGAGAATCTGAGTTGTGCTGTCAGCTTTCTAAGGATTACTTTTTTAAGGAACAT
TGTCGGTCTCACATGATGCTTGTAATGAATTTTTCCACATTCTGATTCACCAGCCTGGAAACTGCTTGGT
GCACATTGCTTTAATTTATAATGTTTTTATAAAGGTTTTAAAAAAATTTACGCACCTTTAATCTTGGGTG
TTCTATTCATTGCATAGAATGACTTGTAAGCAGAATAGTGATGTCAGCATGAAGGGGTGAATAGATTTTG
TGGAGATCTCAAACTTTCTGTACTCAGAAGGGACAATGTGATGGCAGAAGACAGCTCTTTGTTCTGTATT
GCTCTAATTGGCCTGCTGCCCAAGGCCTCAAAGTAAAGACTGCCAGGCTTTGTGTTCCTGTATTGTGGCC
TGGTGCCATTTTTGTCAGGTCAGAGGTCACCATGAAAAGGAGGCAGTTGTGACAATCCCCAGTGCTTCTG
TGAACGTGAATTTTGTTCAGTTGTCCACAGGAGATCCACATAATTCCTAGCACTGGTGAGGGGAATCTGT
TGCCCAGGTCCTGCAAAGGAGCCAGGTGCCATGGCATATAAGTCAGTGTAGACTGGTGCCATTTGTTGTC
AGACTATAGGTGTGGAGGTGAAATTACAG
Features (pLannotate 1.2.2; 16 found; start..end, strand, type, name):
      1..21      +  misc_feature   MCS (fragment): pUC18/19 multiple cloning site
     58..74      -  protein_bind   lac operator: The lac repressor binds to the lac operator to inhibit transcription in E. coli. This inhibition can be relieved by adding lactose or isopropyl-β-D-thiogalactopyranoside (IPTG). lac repressor encoded by lacI
     82..112     -  promoter       lac promoter: promoter for the E. coli lac operon
    127..148     -  protein_bind   CAP binding site: CAP binding activates transcription in the presence of cAMP. E. coli catabolite activator protein
    161..253     -  CDS            lacI (fragment): lac repressor; lacI; The lac repressor binds to the lac operator to inhibit transcription in E. coli. This inhibition can be relieved by adding lactose or isopropyl-β-D-thiogalactopyranoside (IPTG).
    436..1024    -  rep_origin     ori: high-copy-number ColE1/pMB1/pBR322/pUC origin of replication
   1195..2055    -  CDS            AmpR: β-lactamase; bla; confers resistance to ampicillin, carbenicillin, and related antibiotics
   2056..2160    -  promoter       AmpR promoter: bla
   2255..2290    +  CDS            rop (fragment): Rop protein, which maintains plasmids at low copy number; rop
   2392..2491    +  misc_feature   bom (fragment): basis of mobility region from pBR322
   2497..2654    -  CDS            lacZα (fragment): LacZα fragment of β-galactosidase; lacZ fragment
   3721..3741    +  CDS            capTEV™ (fragment): composite tag for in vivo biotinylation, TEV protease cleavage, and 6xHis tagging
   3755..3799    +  CDS            S-Tag: affinity and epitope tag derived from pancreatic ribonuclease A
   3890..4609    +  CDS            EGFP: the original enhanced GFP (Yang et al., 1996) mammalian codon-optimized
   4647..5232    +  misc_feature   IRES2: internal ribosome entry site (IRES) of the encephalomyocarditis virus (EMCV)
   5314..6117    +  CDS            NeoR/KanR: aminoglycoside phosphotransferase from Tn5; aph(3')-II (or nptII); confers resistance to neomycin, kanamycin, and G418 (Geneticin®)
