>Addgene plasmid #132486 | pZNF551-donor | addgene full sequence | sequence record 275713 | Addgene NGS Result
TTGTTTGTCTTCAAGAAGCTTCCAGAGGAACTGCTTCCTTCACGACATTCAACAGACCCTGCATTCCTTT
GGCGAGAGGGGAAAGACCCCTAGGAATGCTCGTCAAGAAGACAGGGCCAGGTTTCCGGGCCCTCACATTG
CCAAAAGACGGCAATATGGTGGAAAATAACATATAGACAAACGCACACCGGCCTTATTCCAAGCGGCTTC
GGCCAGTAACGTTAGGGGGGGGGAGGGAGAGGGGGGGGGGCGGAATTCTTAATTAACTCGACTCTAGATC
ATTACTTGTACAGCTCGTCCATGCCGAGAGTGATCCCGGCGGCGGTCACGAACTCCTTAAGGACCATGTG
ATCGCGCTTCTCGTTGGGGTCTTTGCTCAGGGCGGACTGGGTGCTCAGGTAGTGGTTGTCGGGCAGCAGC
ACGGGGCCGTCGCCGATGGGGGTGTTCTGCTGGTAGTGGTCGGCGAGCTGCACGCTGCCGTCCTCGATGT
TGTGGCGGATCTTGAAGTTCACCTTGATGCCGTTCTTCTGCTTGTCGGCCATGATATAGACGTTGTGGCT
GTTGTAGTTGTACTCCAGCTTGTGCCCCAGGATGTTGCCGTCCTCCTTGAAGTCGATGCCCTTCAGCTCG
ATGCGGTTCACCAGGGTGTCGCCCTCGAACTTCACCTCGGCGCGGGTCTTGTAGTTGCCGTCGTCCTTGA
AGAAGATGGTGCGCTCCTGGACGTAGCCTTCGGGCATGGCGGACTTGAAGAAGTCGTGCTGCTTCATGTG
GTCGGGGTAGCGGCTGAAGCACTGCACGCCGTAGGTCAGGGTGGTCACGAGGGTGGGCCAGGGCACGGGC
AGCTTGCCGGTGGTGCAGATGAACTTCAGGGTCAGCTTGCCGTAGGTGGCATCGCCCTCGCCCTCGCCGG
ACACGCTGAACTTGTGGCCGTTTACGTCGCCGTCCAGCTCGACCAGGATGGGCACCACCCCGGTGAACAG
CTCCTCGCCTTTGCTCACCATCGAACCCGAGGGACCGCTCGACGACAGGGGCCCCTGGAACAGAACTTCC
AGGCTCGACGAACCCGAGGGACCGCTCGAACCTCCACCTCCGCTGTCCATGTGCTGGCGTTCGAATTTAG
CAGCAGCGGTTTCTTTGAATTTGGCGGCGCCCTGAAAATAAAGATTCTCGCTTGCAGTAGTTGGAATCCC
AGGCCTTTCTTCAGTGTGAACTCTCTGGTGTTGAATGAGGCTAGCACTTTGGCTAAAAGACTTTCCACAT
TCACTACATTCATAAGGCCTTTCTCCAGTATGAAGTCTCCGGTGCTGAATGAGGCCAGAGCGCTGTCTAA
AAGATTTGCCACATTCACTGCACTCATAAGGTCTTGTGCCAGTATGAATTCTCCGGTGTTGAATGAGGTC
AGATTTGCGGGTAAAGGATTTTCCACATTCACTGCATTCATAAGGTCTTTCTCCAGTGTGAACTCTTTGG
TGTTGAATCAGGATAAATTTGCGGCTAAAGGATTTCTCACATTCACTGCACTCATAAGGCCTATCACCAG
TGTGAATGCTGCGGTGTCGAATGAGGTTAGAGAATTGTCTAAAGGATTTCCCACATTCTCTGCATTCATA
AGGTCTTTCTCCACTGTGAATTCTCTGGTGTTGAATGAGTTCCGATTTGCAGCTAAAAGATTTCCCACAA
TCACTGCACTGATAAGGCATTTCTCCAGTGTGAACTCTTCTATGTCGAATGAGATTGAAGATTTGTCTAA
AGGATTTCCCACACTCACAGCACTGATAAGGCCTTTCTCCAGAGTGAACTCTCTGGTGTCGAAAAAGGCT
AGAGCTTTGTCTAAAGGATTTCCCGCACTCGCCACATTCATAAGGCCTTTCTCCAGTGTGAACTCTCTGG
TGTTCAATGAGGTTAGATTTGTAGCTAAAGGTTTTCCTACATTCACCACACTCATGACGCACTCCTCCAG
TGTGACGTCTCTGGTGGTGAATGAATTCAGATTTATGGATAAAGGCTTTCTCACGATCACTGCATTCATG
GGTACCGAGCTCGAATTCACTGGCCGTCGTTTTACAACGTCGTGACTGGGAAAACCCTGGCGTTACCCAA
CTTAATCGCCTTGCAGCACATCCCCCTTTCGCCAGCTGGCGTAATAGCGAAGAGGCCCGCACCGATCGCC
CTTCCCAACAGTTGCGCAGCCTGAATGGCGAATGGCGCCTGATGCGGTATTTTCTCCTTACGCATCTGTG
CGGTATTTCACACCGCATATGGTGCACTCTCAGTACAATCTGCTCTGATGCCGCATAGTTAAGCCAGCCC
CGACACCCGCCAACACCCGCTGACGCGCCCTGACGGGCTTGTCTGCTCCCGGCATCCGCTTACAGACAAG
CTGTGACCGTCTCCGGGAGCTGCATGTGTCAGAGGTTTTCACCGTCATCACCGAAACGCGCGAGACGAAA
GGGCCTCGTGATACGCCTATTTTTATAGGTTAATGTCATGATAATAATGGTTTCTTAGACGTCAGGTGGC
ACTTTTCGGGGAAATGTGCGCGGAACCCCTATTTGTTTATTTTTCTAAATACATTCAAATATGTATCCGC
TCATGAGACAATAACCCTGATAAATGCTTCAATAATATTGAAAAAGGAAGAGTATGAGTATTCAACATTT
CCGTGTCGCCCTTATTCCCTTTTTTGCGGCATTTTGCCTTCCTGTTTTTGCTCACCCAGAAACGCTGGTG
AAAGTAAAAGATGCTGAAGATCAGTTGGGTGCACGAGTGGGTTACATCGAACTGGATCTCAACAGCGGTA
AGATCCTTGAGAGTTTTCGCCCCGAAGAACGTTTTCCAATGATGAGCACTTTTAAAGTTCTGCTATGTGG
CGCGGTATTATCCCGTATTGACGCCGGGCAAGAGCAACTCGGTCGCCGCATACACTATTCTCAGAATGAC
TTGGTTGAGTACTCACCAGTCACAGAAAAGCATCTTACGGATGGCATGACAGTAAGAGAATTATGCAGTG
CTGCCATAACCATGAGTGATAACACTGCGGCCAACTTACTTCTGACAACGATCGGAGGACCGAAGGAGCT
AACCGCTTTTTTGCACAACATGGGGGATCATGTAACTCGCCTTGATCGTTGGGAACCGGAGCTGAATGAA
GCCATACCAAACGACGAGCGTGACACCACGATGCCTGTAGCAATGGCAACAACGTTGCGCAAACTATTAA
CTGGCGAACTACTTACTCTAGCTTCCCGGCAACAATTAATAGACTGGATGGAGGCGGATAAAGTTGCAGG
ACCACTTCTGCGCTCGGCCCTTCCGGCTGGCTGGTTTATTGCTGATAAATCTGGAGCCGGTGAGCGTGGG
TCTCGCGGTATCATTGCAGCACTGGGGCCAGATGGTAAGCCCTCCCGTATCGTAGTTATCTACACGACGG
GGAGTCAGGCAACTATGGATGAACGAAATAGACAGATCGCTGAGATAGGTGCCTCACTGATTAAGCATTG
GTAACTGTCAGACCAAGTTTACTCATATATACTTTAGATTGATTTAAAACTTCATTTTTAATTTAAAAGG
ATCTAGGTGAAGATCCTTTTTGATAATCTCATGACCAAAATCCCTTAACGTGAGTTTTCGTTCCACTGAG
CGTCAGACCCCGTAGAAAAGATCAAAGGATCTTCTTGAGATCCTTTTTTTCTGCGCGTAATCTGCTGCTT
GCAAACAAAAAAACCACCGCTACCAGCGGTGGTTTGTTTGCCGGATCAAGAGCTACCAACTCTTTTTCCG
AAGGTAACTGGCTTCAGCAGAGCGCAGATACCAAATACTGTTCTTCTAGTGTAGCCGTAGTTAGGCCACC
ACTTCAAGAACTCTGTAGCACCGCCTACATACCTCGCTCTGCTAATCCTGTTACCAGTGGCTGCTGCCAG
TGGCGATAAGTCGTGTCTTACCGGGTTGGACTCAAGACGATAGTTACCGGATAAGGCGCAGCGGTCGGGC
TGAACGGGGGGTTCGTGCACACAGCCCAGCTTGGAGCGAACGACCTACACCGAACTGAGATACCTACAGC
GTGAGCTATGAGAAAGCGCCACGCTTCCCGAAGGGAGAAAGGCGGACAGGTATCCGGTAAGCGGCAGGGT
CGGAACAGGAGAGCGCACGAGGGAGCTTCCAGGGGGAAACGCCTGGTATCTTTATAGTCCTGTCGGGTTT
CGCCACCTCTGACTTGAGCGTCGATTTTTGTGATGCTCGTCAGGGGGGCGGAGCCTATGGAAAAACGCCA
GCAACGCGGCCTTTTTACGGTTCCTGGCCTTTTGCTGGCCTTTTGCTCACATGTTCTTTCCTGCGTTATC
CCCTGATTCTGTGGATAACCGTATTACCGCCTTTGAGTGAGCTGATACCGCTCGCCGCAGCCGAACGACC
GAGCGCAGCGAGTCAGTGAGCGAGGAAGCGGAAGAGCGCCCAATACGCAAACCGCCTCTCCCCGCGCGTT
GGCCGATTCATTAATGCAGCTGGCACGACAGGTTTCCCGACTGGAAAGCGGGCAGTGAGCGCAACGCAAT
TAATGTGAGTTAGCTCACTCATTAGGCACCCCAGGCTTTACACTTTATGCTTCCGGCTCGTATGTTGTGT
GGAATTGTGAGCGGATAACAATTTCACACAGGAAACAGCTATGACCATGATTACGCCAAGCTTGCATGCC
TGCAGGTCGCACTGATCCTACACAACCATATTCACTGGAAAATTTGTAGATGAACTTTTAGAAGAGTCAT
TCCATCTAATTTACTGCAGTCTTCTCCACTCCCCATTTACCTGGAGTTTCTGTCCCAATTACTGTTGAAC
CTGTAATTTCACCTCCACACCTATAGTCTGACAACAAATGGCACCAGTCTACACTGACTTATATGCCATG
GCACCTGGCTCCTTTGCAGGACCTGGGCAACAGATTCCCCTCACCAGTGCTAGGAATTATGTGGATCTCC
TGTGGACAACTGAACAAAATTCACGTTCACAGAAGCACTGGGGATTGTCACAACTGCCTCCTTTTCATGG
TGACCTCTGACCTGACAAAAATGGCACCAGGCCACAATACAGGAACACAAAGCCTGGCAGTCTTTACTTT
GAGGCCTTGGGCAGCAGGCCAATTAGAGCAATACAGAACAAAGAGCTGTCTTCTGCCATCACATTGTCCC
TTCTGAGTACAGAAAGTTTGAGATCTCCACAAAATCTATTCACCCCTTCATGCTGACATCACTATTCTGC
TTACAAGTCATTCTATGCAATGAATAGAACACCCAAGATTAAAGGTGCGTAAATTTTTTTAAAACCTTTA
TAAAAACATTATAAATTAAAGCAATGTGCACCAAGCAGTTTCCAGGCTGGTGAATCAGAATGTGGAAAAA
TTCATTACAAGCATCATGTGAGACCGACAATGTTCCTTAAAAAAGTAATCCTTAGAAAGCTGACAGCACA
ACTCAGATTCTCTGGACCACAACTGGGTCAGGTGTATACTCTAAAGTCAGAGAAAAGACATGAAGACCCT
ACATGCTTGGGCTATTAATAATTTCCCCAAGCAAATGGGAGAGTACAGAGGTTTGCTTCTCTGAGCACTG
TGGGGAAGTGACTCATGCACATGGTGTGCACCTGCCAGGTGGTAGGGGTGAAATGTGAAATGGCTTCAGC
CTCAGAAATTGGCAGTGACATAAATCAGGCTATAGGCCTCGGCAGATTAGAAATTACAATGAACCTCCTC
AGAGCTTCCCACATACCTGAAACTTATGAAGAATACCCCACTGTGGGTGCTCAAAGTTTAAATTTACGAA
GATGGCTACCACAGTCTCCTCCAGTGCTATTATACTGAATAAAGAAATAGCACATTCCCTTCACATGACT
CAGAAGAACTCGTCAAGAAGGCGATAGAAGGCGATGCGCTGCGAATCGGGAGCGGCGATACCGTAAAGCA
CGAGGAAGCGGTCAGCCCATTCGCCGCCAAGCTCTTCAGCAATATCACGGGTAGCCAACGCTATGTCCTG
ATAGCGGTCCGCCACACCCAGCCGGCCACAGTCGATGAATCCAGAAAAGCGGCCATTTTCCACCATGATA
TTCGGCAAGCAGGCATCGCCATGGGTCACGACGAGATCCTCGCCGTCGGGCATGCGCGCCTTGAGCCTGG
CGAACAGTTCGGCTGGCGCGAGCCCCTGATGCTCTTCGTCCAGATCATCCTGATCGACAAGACCGGCTTC
CATCCGAGTACGTGCTCGCTCGATGCGATGTTTCGCTTGGTGGTCGAATGGGCAGGTAGCCGGATCAAGC
GTATGCAGCCGCCGCATTGCATCAGCCATGATGGATACTTTCTCGGCAGGAGCAAGGTGAGATGACAGGA
GATCCTGCCCCGGCACTTCGCCCAATAGCAGCCAGTCCCTTCCCGCTTCAGTGACAACGTCGAGCACAGC
TGCGCAAGGAACGCCCGTCGTGGCCAGCCACGATAGCCGCGCTGCCTCGTCCTGCAGTTCATTCAGGGCA
CCGGACAGGTCGGTCTTGACAAAAAGAACCGGGCGCCCCTGCGCTGACAGCCGGAACACGGCGGCATCAG
AGCAGCCGATTGTCTGTTGTGCCCAGTCATAGCCGAATAGCCTCTCCACCCAAGCGGCCGGAGAACCTGC
GTGCAATCCATCTTGTTCAATGGCCGATCCCATAACACCCCTTGTATTACTGTTTATGTAAGCAGACAGT
TTTACTGTTCGTGATGATATATTTTTATCTTGTGCAATGTAACAGGTTGTGGCCATATTATCATCGTGTT
TTTCAAAGGAAAACCACGTCCCCGTGGTTCGGGGGGCCTAGACGTTTTTTTAACCTCGACTAAACACATG
TAAAGCATGTGCACCGAGGCCCCAGATCAGATCCCATACAATGGGGTACCTTCTGGGCATCCTTCAGCCC
CTTGTTGAATACGCTTGAGGAGAGCCATTTGACTCTTTCCACAACTATCCAACTCACAACGTGGCACTGG
GGTTGTGCCGCCTTTGCAGGTGTATCTTATACACGTGGCTTTTGGCCGCAGAGGCACCTGTCGCCAGGTG
GGGGGTTCCGCTGCCTGCAAAGGGTCGCTACAGACG
Features (pLannotate 1.2.2; 16 found; start..end, strand, type, name):
    282..1001    -  CDS            EGFP: the original enhanced GFP (Yang et al., 1996) mammalian codon-optimized
   1092..1136    -  CDS            S-Tag: affinity and epitope tag derived from pancreatic ribonuclease A
   1150..1170    -  CDS            capTEV™ (fragment): composite tag for in vivo biotinylation, TEV protease cleavage, and 6xHis tagging
   2045..2202    +  CDS            lacZα (fragment): LacZα fragment of β-galactosidase; lacZ fragment
   2208..2307    -  misc_feature   bom (fragment): basis of mobility region from pBR322
   2409..2444    -  CDS            rop (fragment): Rop protein, which maintains plasmids at low copy number; rop
   2539..2643    +  promoter       AmpR promoter: bla
   2644..3504    +  CDS            AmpR: β-lactamase; bla; confers resistance to ampicillin, carbenicillin, and related antibiotics
   3675..4263    +  rep_origin     ori: high-copy-number ColE1/pMB1/pBR322/pUC origin of replication
   4446..4538    +  CDS            lacI (fragment): lac repressor; lacI; The lac repressor binds to the lac operator to inhibit transcription in E. coli. This inhibition can be relieved by adding lactose or isopropyl-β-D-thiogalactopyranoside (IPTG).
   4551..4572    +  protein_bind   CAP binding site: CAP binding activates transcription in the presence of cAMP. E. coli catabolite activator protein
   4587..4617    +  promoter       lac promoter: promoter for the E. coli lac operon
   4625..4641    +  protein_bind   lac operator: The lac repressor binds to the lac operator to inhibit transcription in E. coli. This inhibition can be relieved by adding lactose or isopropyl-β-D-thiogalactopyranoside (IPTG). lac repressor encoded by lacI
   4678..4699    -  misc_feature   MCS (fragment): pUC18/19 multiple cloning site
   5880..6683    -  CDS            NeoR/KanR: aminoglycoside phosphotransferase from Tn5; aph(3')-II (or nptII); confers resistance to neomycin, kanamycin, and G418 (Geneticin®)
   6765..244     -  misc_feature   IRES2 (across the origin): internal ribosome entry site (IRES) of the encephalomyocarditis virus (EMCV)
