[The description below was written by a language model from this plasmid's Addgene catalogue record and pLannotate feature annotations shown in this document.]
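Description:
pZNF551-donor is a CRISPR homology-directed repair donor plasmid built on the high-copy pUC19 backbone and designed to tag the endogenous human ZNF551 gene with GFP at its C terminus. It is propagated in E. coli through the ColE1/pUC origin and carries β-lactamase (AmpR) under its own promoter. The record lists dual ampicillin and kanamycin selection, the latter attributable to the NeoR/KanR gene within the insert. Remnants of the pUC19 lac region (lac promoter, operator, CAP site, lacZα and MCS fragments) flank the cloned cassette, which was assembled by Gibson cloning using material sourced from K562 cells.

The annotated payload reads, in order, a short TEV-site-containing tag fragment, an S-Tag, EGFP, an EMCV IRES (IRES2) and the Tn5 aminoglycoside phosphotransferase (NeoR/KanR). No mammalian promoter is annotated for this cassette, which fits a knock-in design: once integrated in frame at the end of the ZNF551 coding sequence, the tag-EGFP fusion and the IRES-driven neomycin resistance gene would both be expressed from the endogenous locus, allowing G418 selection of correctly targeted cells. Unannotated stretches of roughly a kilobase on each side of the cassette are presumably the ZNF551 homology arms, although the feature tables do not label them.

Two sequence records are provided, a depositor sequence and a repository sequencing result. They differ slightly in length and are in opposite orientation, but show the same set of features. The plasmid would be used together with a separately supplied Cas9 and guide RNA, neither of which is encoded here, to generate GFP-tagged ZNF551 cell lines. Specific downstream applications are not stated.
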