Addgene plasmid #132486: pZNF551-donor
Purpose: CRISPR donor plasmid to create GFP fusion proteins
Depositing lab: Kevin White.
Backbone
  Vector backbone: pUC19
  Vector type: CRISPR
Growth in bacteria
  Bacterial resistance: Ampicillin and Kanamycin, 100 & 50 μg/mL
  Growth temperature: 37°C
  Growth strain: TOP10
  Copy number: High Copy
Gene/Insert
  Gene/Insert name: ZNF551
  Species: H. sapiens (human)
  Mutation: none
  Entrez Gene: ZNF551 (a.k.a. MGC52307, DKFZp686H1038)
  Tag / fusion protein: GFP (C terminal on backbone)
  Cloning method: Gibson Cloning
Terms and licenses: Academic/Nonprofit Terms; Industry Terms: Not Available to Industry
Depositor comments: Cloning source: K562
How to cite: pZNF551-donor was a gift from Kevin White (Addgene plasmid # 132486)
